Addgene plasmid #47877: pTALYM9B15
Purpose: TALE-Ty1 against mouse major satellite sequence
Depositing lab: Maria-Elena Torres-Padilla. Depositing organization: Institut de Genetique et de Biologie Moleculaire et Cellulaire (IGBMC). Publication: Live visualization of chromatin dynamics with fluorescent TALEs. Miyanari Y, Ziegler-Birling C, Torres-Padilla ME. Nat Struct Mol Biol. 2013 Oct 6. doi: 10.1038/nsmb.2680. PubMed 24096363.
Backbone
  Vector backbone: pTALYM9
  Vector type: Mammalian Expression, TALEN
Growth in bacteria
  Bacterial resistance: Ampicillin, 100 μg/mL
  Growth temperature: 37°C
  Growth strain: SURE
  Copy number: High Copy
Gene/Insert
  Gene/Insert name: TALE-Ty1
  Promoter: CAG
  Tag / fusion protein: Ty1 (C terminal on backbone)
  Cloning method: Restriction Enzyme; 5′ cloning site BsmBI (destroyed during cloning); 3′ cloning site BsmBI (destroyed during cloning)
  Sequencing primers: 5′ catcgcgcaatgcactgac; 3′ ggcgacgaggtggtcgttgg
Terms and licenses: Academic/Nonprofit Terms; Industry Terms: Not Available to Industry
How to cite: pTALYM9B15 was a gift from Maria-Elena Torres-Padilla (Addgene plasmid # 47877 ; http://n2t.net/addgene:47877 ; RRID:Addgene_47877)
