[The description below was written by a language model from this plasmid's Addgene catalogue record and pLannotate feature annotations shown in this document.]
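Description:
pTALYM9B15 is a 7,253 nt mammalian expression plasmid, built on the pTALYM9 backbone, that encodes a designer TALE (transcription activator-like effector) DNA-binding protein directed against the mouse major satellite repeat and carrying a C-terminal Ty1 epitope tag supplied by the backbone. It is maintained in E. coli through a high-copy ColE1/pUC-type origin with ampicillin selection (AmpR under its own promoter). It also carries an f1 phage origin and remnants of a pUC/Bluescript-style cloning region (lac promoter and operator, CAP site, lacZα and lacI fragments). No mammalian selection marker is annotated.

Expression is driven by the CAG promoter, seen in the feature table as the CMV enhancer, the chicken β-actin promoter and the chimeric β-actin/β-globin intron, and is terminated by the bovine growth hormone polyadenylation signal. The coding region begins with an N-terminal segment matching Xanthomonas AvrXa10 and ends with a C-terminal segment matching AvrBs3, which are the usual TALE scaffold flanks. The unannotated stretch between them presumably holds the repeat array that sets target specificity, which was inserted through BsmBI sites that were destroyed in cloning, consistent with Golden Gate-style assembly. A T7 promoter lies near the start of the coding region and could permit in vitro transcription, although the record does not state that use. The short TEF1 promoter fragment hit is probably incidental. The Ty1 tag itself is not annotated in the table.

Although catalogued under the TALEN vector type, no nuclease domain is recorded. The construct comes from work on visualising chromatin dynamics with TALEs, and the Ty1 tag allows antibody-based detection of the protein bound at major satellite repeats, a non-fluorescent counterpart to fluorescent TALE fusions.
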