Features (pLannotate 1.2.2; 17 found; start..end, strand, type, name):
     50..71      +  protein_bind   CAP binding site: CAP binding activates transcription in the presence of cAMP. E. coli catabolite activator protein
     86..116     +  promoter       lac promoter: promoter for the E. coli lac operon
    124..140     +  protein_bind   lac operator: The lac repressor binds to the lac operator to inhibit transcription in E. coli. This inhibition can be relieved by adding lactose or isopropyl-β-D-thiogalactopyranoside (IPTG). lac repressor encoded by lacI
    184..563     +  enhancer       CMV enhancer: human cytomegalovirus immediate early enhancer
    565..842     +  promoter       chicken β-actin promoter: No description available
    843..1851    +  intron         chimeric intron: chimera between introns from chicken β-actin and rabbit β-globin
   1851..2435    +  CDS            avrXa10 (fragment): AVX10_XANOO - Experimental evidence at protein level: Swiss-Prot protein existence level 1. Avirulence protein. Induces the hypersensitive response (HR)in rice plants carrying the resistance gene Xa10. Activity depends on the presence of the core repeat domains; replacement with repeat domains from other proteins (AvrBs3 of X.euvesicatoria (AC P14727) or AvrXa7 of this organism) does not elicit the HR. Probably acts as a transcription factor in its host plant (rice) to induce plant resistance or disease. From Xanthomonas oryzae pv. oryzae.
   1864..1882    +  promoter       T7 promoter: promoter for bacteriophage T7 RNA polymerase
   3822..4010    +  CDS            avrBs3 (fragment): AVRB3_XANEU - Experimental evidence at protein level: Swiss-Prot protein existence level 1. Avirulence protein. Acts as a transcription factor in C.annuum plants. In susceptible plants lacking the Bs3 resistance gene induces expression of a number of genes, including genes homologous to a family of auxin-induced genes, alpha-expansin genes, pectate lyase, anthocyanidin glucoside rhamnosyl transferase and at least one transcription factor, UPA20. Their expression leads to plant hypertrophy in mesophyll cells, probably mainly mediated by UPA20 (PubMed:17962565). In resistant plants induces the h
   4197..4218    +  promoter       TEF1 promoter (fragment): S. cerevisiae TEF1; promoter for EF-1α
   4418..4642    +  polyA_signal   bGH poly(A) signal: bovine growth hormone polyadenylation signal
   4651..4805    +  CDS            lacZα (fragment): LacZα fragment of β-galactosidase; lacZ fragment
   4810..5238    +  rep_origin     f1 ori (sequence partly withheld): f1 bacteriophage origin of replication; arrow indicates direction of (+) strand synthesis
   5291..5395    +  promoter       AmpR promoter: bla
   5396..6256    +  CDS            AmpR: β-lactamase; bla; confers resistance to ampicillin, carbenicillin, and related antibiotics
   6427..7015    +  rep_origin     ori: high-copy-number ColE1/pMB1/pBR322/pUC origin of replication
   7198..37      +  CDS            lacI (fragment) (across the origin): lac repressor; lacI; The lac repressor binds to the lac operator to inhibit transcription in E. coli. This inhibition can be relieved by adding lactose or isopropyl-β-D-thiogalactopyranoside (IPTG).
>Addgene plasmid #47877 | pTALYM9B15 | depositor full sequence | sequence record 68416 | pTALYM9B15
GGCACGACAGGTTTCCCGACTGGAAAGCGGGCAGTGAGCGCAACGCAATTAATGTGAGTTAGCTCACTCA
TTAGGCACCCCAGGCTTTACACTTTATGCTTCCGGCTCGTATGTTGTGTGGAATTGTGAGCGGATAACAA
TTTCACACAGGAAACAGCTATGACCATGAGGCGCGCCGGATTCGACATTGATTATTGACTAGTTATTAAT
AGTAATCAATTACGGGGTCATTAGTTCATAGCCCATATATGGAGTTCCGCGTTACATAACTTACGGTAAA
TGGCCCGCCTGGCTGACCGCCCAACGACCCCCGCCCATTGACGTCAATAATGACGTATGTTCCCATAGTA
ACGCCAATAGGGACTTTCCATTGACGTCAATGGGTGGAGTATTTACGGTAAACTGCCCACTTGGCAGTAC
ATCAAGTGTATCATATGCCAAGTACGCCCCCTATTGACGTCAATGACGGTAAATGGCCCGCCTGGCATTA
TGCCCAGTACATGACCTTATGGGACTTTCCTACTTGGCAGTACATCTACGTATTAGTCATCGCTATTACC
ATGGTCGAGGTGAGCCCCACGTTCTGCTTCACTCTCCCCATCTCCCCCCCCTCCCCACCCCCAATTTTGT
ATTTATTTATTTTTTAATTATTTTGTGCAGCGATGGGGGCGGGGGGGGGGGGGGGGCGCGCGCCAGGCGG
GGCGGGGCGGGGCGAGGGGCGGGGCGGGGCGAGGCGGAGAGGTGCGGCGGCAGCCAATCAGAGCGGCGCG
CTCCGAAAGTTTCCTTTTATGGCGAGGCGGCGGCGGCGGCGGCCCTATAAAAAGCGAAGCGCGCGGCGGG
CGGGAGTCGCTGCGTTGCCTTCGCCCCGTGCCCCGCTCCGCGCCGCCTCGCGCCGCCCGCCCCGGCTCTG
ACTGACCGCGTTACTCCCACAGGTGAGCGGGCGGGACGGCCCTTCTCCTCCGGGCTGTAATTAGCGCTTG
GTTTAATGACGGCTCGTTTCTTTTCTGTGGCTGCGTGAAAGCCTTAAAGGGCTCCGGGAGGGCCCTTTGT
GCGGGGGGGAGCGGCTCGGGGGGTGCGTGCGTGTGTGTGTGCGTGGGGAGCGCCGCGTGCGGCCCGCGCT
GCCCGGCGGCTGTGAGCGCTGCGGGCGCGGCGCGGGGCTTTGTGCGCTCCGCGTGTGCGCGAGGGGAGCG
CGGCCGGGGGCGGTGCCCCGCGGTGCGGGGGGGCTGCGAGGGGAACAAAGGCTGCGTGCGGGGTGTGTGC
GTGGGGGGGTGAGCAGGGGGTGTGGGCGCGGCGGTCGGGCTGTAACCCCCCCCTGCACCCCCCTCCCCGA
GTTGCTGAGCACGGCCCGGCTTCGGGTGCGGGGCTCCGTGCGGGGCGTGGCGCGGGGCTCGCCGTGCCGG
GCGGGGGGTGGCGGCAGGTGGGGGTGCCGGGCGGGGCGGGGCCGCCTCGGGCCGGGGAGGGCTCGGGGGA
GGGGCGCGGCGGCCCCGGAGCGCCGGCGGCTGTCGAGGCGCGGCGAGCCGCAGCCATTGCCTTTTATGGT
AATCGTGCGAGAGGGCGCAGGGACTTCCTTTGTCCCAAATCTGGCGGAGCCGAAATCTGGGAGGCGCCGC
CGCACCCCCTCTAGCGGGCGCGGGCGAAGCGGTGCGGCGCCGGCAGGAAGGAAATGGGCGGGGAGGGCCT
TCGTGCGTCGCCGCGCCGCCGTCCCCTTCTCCATCTCCAGCCTCGGGGCTGCCGCAGGGGGACGGCTGCC
TTCGGGGGGGACGGGGCAGGGCGGGGTTCGGCTTCTGGCGTGTGACCGGCGGCTCTAGAGCCTCTGCTAA
CCATGTTCATGCCTTCTTCTTTTTCCTACAGATCCTTAATTAATAATACGACTCACTATAGGGGCCGCCA
CCATGAGATCTCCTAAGAAAAAGAGGAAGGTGCAGGTGGATCTACGCACGCTCGGCTACAGTCAGCAGCA
GCAAGAGAAGATCAAACCGAAGGTGCGTTCGACAGTGGCGCAGCACCACGAGGCACTGGTGGGCCATGGG
TTTACACACGCGCACATCGTTGCGCTCAGCCAACACCCGGCAGCGTTAGGGACCGTCGCTGTCACGTATC
AGCACATAATCACGGCGTTGCCAGAGGCGACACACGAAGACATCGTTGGCGTCGGCAAACAGTGGTCCGG
CGCACGCGCCCTGGAGGCCTTGCTCACGGATGCGGGGGAGTTGAGAGGTCCGCCGTTACAGTTGGACACA
GGCCAACTTGTGAAGATTGCAAAACGTGGCGGCGTGACCGCAATGGAGGCAGTGCATGCATCGCGCAATG
CACTGACGGGTGCCCCCCTGAACCTGACCCCGGACCAAGTGGTGGCTATCGCCAGCAACGGTGGCGGCAA
GCAAGCGCTCGAAACGGTGCAGCGGCTGTTGCCGGTGCTGTGCCAGGACCATGGCCTGACCCCGGACCAA
GTGGTGGCTATCGCCAGCAACAAGGGCGGCAAGCAAGCGCTCGAAACGGTGCAGCGGCTGTTGCCGGTGC
TGTGCCAGGACCATGGCCTGACTCCGGACCAAGTGGTGGCTATCGCCAGCCACGATGGCGGCAAGCAAGC
GCTCGAAACGGTGCAGCGGCTGTTGCCGGTGCTGTGCCAGGACCATGGCCTGACTCCGGACCAAGTGGTG
GCTATCGCCAGCCACGATGGCGGCAAGCAAGCGCTCGAAACGGTGCAGCGGCTGTTGCCGGTGCTGTGCC
AGGACCATGGCCTGACCCCGGACCAAGTGGTGGCTATCGCCAGCAACATTGGCGGCAAGCAAGCGCTCGA
AACGGTGCAGCGGCTGTTGCCGGTGCTGTGCCAGGACCATGGCCTGACCCCGGACCAAGTGGTGGCTATC
GCCAGCAACGGTGGCGGCAAGCAAGCGCTCGAAACGGTGCAGCGGCTGTTGCCGGTGCTGTGCCAGGACC
ATGGCCTGACCCCGGACCAAGTGGTGGCTATCGCCAGCAACATTGGCGGCAAGCAAGCGCTCGAAACGGT
GCAGCGGCTGTTGCCGGTGCTGTGCCAGGACCATGGCCTGACCCCGGACCAAGTGGTGGCTATCGCCAGC
AACGGTGGCGGCAAGCAAGCGCTCGAAACGGTGCAGCGGCTGTTGCCGGTGCTGTGCCAGGACCATGGCC
TGACCCCGGACCAAGTGGTGGCTATCGCCAGCAACGGTGGCGGCAAGCAAGCGCTCGAAACGGTGCAGCG
GCTGTTGCCGGTGCTGTGCCAGGACCATGGCCTGACTCCGGACCAAGTGGTGGCTATCGCCAGCCACGAT
GGCGGCAAGCAAGCGCTCGAAACGGTGCAGCGGCTGTTGCCGGTGCTGTGCCAGGACCATGGCCTGACCC
CGGACCAAGTGGTGGCTATCGCCAGCCACGATGGCGGCAAGCAAGCGCTCGAAACGGTGCAGCGGCTGTT
GCCGGTGCTGTGCCAGGACCATGGCCTGACCCCGGACCAAGTGGTGGCTATCGCCAGCAACATTGGCGGC
AAGCAAGCGCTCGAAACGGTGCAGCGGCTGTTGCCGGTGCTGTGCCAGGACCATGGCCTGACTCCGGACC
AAGTGGTGGCTATCGCCAGCCACGATGGCGGCAAGCAAGCGCTCGAAACGGTGCAGCGGCTGTTGCCGGT
GCTGTGCCAGGACCATGGCCTGACCCCGGACCAAGTGGTGGCTATCGCCAGCAACAAGGGCGGCAAGCAA
GCGCTCGAAACGGTGCAGCGGCTGTTGCCGGTGCTGTGCCAGGACCATGGCCTGACCCCGGACCAAGTGG
TGGCTATCGCCAGCAACGGTGGCGGCAAGCAAGCGCTCGAAAGCATTGTGGCCCAGCTGAGCCGGCCTGA
TCCGGCGTTGGCCGCGTTGACCAACGACCACCTCGTCGCCTTGGCCTGCCTCGGCGGACGTCCTGCCATG
GATGCAGTGAAAAAGGGATTGCCGCACGCGCCGGAATTGATCAGAAGAGTCAATCGCCGTATTGGCGAAC
GCACGTCCCATCGCGTTGCGGGATCCATCGATAAGCTTGAGGTGCACACCAACCAGGACCCCCTGGACGC
CGAAGTCCATACAAATCAGGATCCTCTGGATGCCGAAGTGCACACCAATCAGGATCCCCTGGACGCTTAA
GAATTCTGTACATATGGGCACCAAAGAACCTGTAAACGTTATCTTTTTAAATTGAATGTGCACAAATAAA
AGTTTGGAAAAGAAAAAAAAAAAAAAAAAAAAAAAAAAAAAAAAAAAAAAAAAAAAAAAAAAAAAAAAAA
AAAAAAAAAAATACGCATCATACGCTGTGGCGTACCTCGAGTCTAGAGGGCCCTTCGAACAAAAACTCAT
CTCAGAAGAGGATCTGAATATGCATACCGGTCATCATCACCATCACCATTGAGTTTAAACCCGCTGATCA
GCCTCGACTGTGCCTTCTAGTTGCCAGCCATCTGTTGTTTGCCCCTCCCCCGTGCCTTCCTTGACCCTGG
AAGGTGCCACTCCCACTGTCCTTTCCTAATAAAATGAGGAAATTGCATCGCATTGTCTGAGTAGGTGTCA
TTCTATTCTGGGGGGTGGGGTGGGGCAGGACAGCAAGGGGGAGGATTGGGAAGACAATAGCAGGCATGCT
GGGGATGCGGTGGGCTCTATGGGCGGCCGCCACTGGCCGTCGTTTTACAACGTCGTGACTGGGAAAACCC
TGGCGTTACCCAACTTAATCGCCTTGCAGCACATCCCCCTTTCGCCAGCTGGCGTAATAGCGAAGAGGCC
CGCACCGATCGCCCTTCCCAACAGTTGCGCAGCCTGAATGGCGAATGGG
[124 nt withheld, positions 4810-4933]
C
[91 nt withheld, positions 4935-5025]
A
[49 nt withheld, positions 5027-5075]
CCTTTGACGTTGGAGTCCACGTTCTTT
[37 nt withheld, positions 5103-5139]
ACCCTATCTCGGTCTATTCTTTTGATTTATAAGGGATTTTGCCGATTTCGGCCTATTGGTTAAAAAATGA
GCTGATTTAACAAAAATTTAACGCGAATTTTAACAAAATATTAACGCTTACAATTTAGGTGGCACTTTTC
GGGGAAATGTGCGCGGAACCCCTATTTGTTTATTTTTCTAAATACATTCAAATATGTATCCGCTCATGAG
ACAATAACCCTGATAAATGCTTCAATAATATTGAAAAAGGAAGAGTATGAGTATTCAACATTTCCGTGTC
GCCCTTATTCCCTTTTTTGCGGCATTTTGCCTTCCTGTTTTTGCTCACCCAGAAACGCTGGTGAAAGTAA
AAGATGCTGAAGATCAGTTGGGTGCACGAGTGGGTTACATCGAACTGGATCTCAACAGCGGTAAGATCCT
TGAGAGTTTTCGCCCCGAAGAACGTTTTCCAATGATGAGCACTTTTAAAGTTCTGCTATGTGGCGCGGTA
TTATCCCGTATTGACGCCGGGCAAGAGCAACTCGGTCGCCGCATACACTATTCTCAGAATGACTTGGTTG
AGTACTCACCAGTCACAGAAAAGCATCTTACGGATGGCATGACAGTAAGAGAATTATGCAGTGCTGCCAT
AACCATGAGTGATAACACTGCGGCCAACTTACTTCTGACAACGATCGGAGGACCGAAGGAGCTAACCGCT
TTTTTGCACAACATGGGGGATCATGTAACTCGCCTTGATCGTTGGGAACCGGAGCTGAATGAAGCCATAC
CAAACGACGAGCGTGACACCACGATGCCTGTAGCAATGGCAACAACGTTGCGCAAACTATTAACTGGCGA
ACTACTTACTCTAGCTTCCCGGCAACAATTAATAGACTGGATGGAGGCGGATAAAGTTGCAGGACCACTT
CTGCGCTCGGCCCTTCCGGCTGGCTGGTTTATTGCTGATAAATCTGGAGCCGGTGAGCGTGGGTCTCGCG
GTATCATTGCAGCACTGGGGCCAGATGGTAAGCCCTCCCGTATCGTAGTTATCTACACGACGGGGAGTCA
GGCAACTATGGATGAACGAAATAGACAGATCGCTGAGATAGGTGCCTCACTGATTAAGCATTGGTAACTG
TCAGACCAAGTTTACTCATATATACTTTAGATTGATTTAAAACTTCATTTTTAATTTAAAAGGATCTAGG
TGAAGATCCTTTTTGATAATCTCATGACCAAAATCCCTTAACGTGAGTTTTCGTTCCACTGAGCGTCAGA
CCCCGTAGAAAAGATCAAAGGATCTTCTTGAGATCCTTTTTTTCTGCGCGTAATCTGCTGCTTGCAAACA
AAAAAACCACCGCTACCAGCGGTGGTTTGTTTGCCGGATCAAGAGCTACCAACTCTTTTTCCGAAGGTAA
CTGGCTTCAGCAGAGCGCAGATACCAAATACTGTCCTTCTAGTGTAGCCGTAGTTAGGCCACCACTTCAA
GAACTCTGTAGCACCGCCTACATACCTCGCTCTGCTAATCCTGTTACCAGTGGCTGCTGCCAGTGGCGAT
AAGTCGTGTCTTACCGGGTTGGACTCAAGACGATAGTTACCGGATAAGGCGCAGCGGTCGGGCTGAACGG
GGGGTTCGTGCACACAGCCCAGCTTGGAGCGAACGACCTACACCGAACTGAGATACCTACAGCGTGAGCT
ATGAGAAAGCGCCACGCTTCCCGAAGGGAGAAAGGCGGACAGGTATCCGGTAAGCGGCAGGGTCGGAACA
GGAGAGCGCACGAGGGAGCTTCCAGGGGGAAACGCCTGGTATCTTTATAGTCCTGTCGGGTTTCGCCACC
TCTGACTTGAGCGTCGATTTTTGTGATGCTCGTCAGGGGGGCGGAGCCTATGGAAAAACGCCAGCAACGC
GGCCTTTTTACGGTTCCTGGCCTTTTGCTGGCCTTTTGCTCACATGTTCTTTCCTGCGTTATCCCCTGAT
TCTGTGGATAACCGTATTACCGCCTTTGAGTGAGCTGATACCGCTCGCCGCAGCCGAACGACCGAGCGCA
GCGAGTCAGTGAGCGAGGAAGCGGAAGAGCGCCCAATACGCAAACCGCCTCTCCCCGCGCGTTGGCCGAT
TCATTAATGCAGCT
