>Addgene plasmid #47877 | pTALYM9B15 | addgene partial sequence | sequence record 72241 | TAL_F1 5'-ttggcgtcggcaaacagtgg-3'
GGGGAGTTGAGAGGTCCGCCGTTACAGTTGGACACAGGCCAACTTGTGAAGATTGCAAAACGTGGCGGCG
TGACCGCAATGGAGGCAGTGCATGCATCGCGCAATGCACTGACGGGTGCCCCCCTGAACCTGACCCCGGA
CCAAGTGGTGGCTATCGCCAGCAACGGTGGCGGCAAGCAAGCGCTCGAAACGGTGCAGCGGCTGTTGCCG
GTGCTGTGCCAGGACCATGGCCTGACCCCGGACCAAGTGGTGGCTATCGCCAGCAACAAGGGCGGCAAGC
AAGCGCTCGAAACGGTGCAGCGGCTGTTGCCGGTGCTGTGCCAGGACCATGGCCTGACTCCGGACCAAGT
GGTGGCTATCGCCAGCCACGATGGCGGCAAGCAAGCGCTCGAAACGGTGCAGCGGCTGTTGCCGGTGCTG
TGCCAGGACCATGGCCTGACTCCGGACCAAGTGGTGGCTATCGCCAGCCACGATGGCGGCAAGCAAGCGC
TCGAAACGGTGCAGCGGCTGTTGCCGGTGCTGTGCCAGGACCATGGCCTGACCCCGGACCAAGTGGTGGC
TATCGCCAGCAACATTGGCGGCAAGCAAGCGCTCGAAACGGTGCAGCGGCTGTTGCCGGTGCTGTGCCAG
GACCATGGCCTGACCCCGGACCAAGTGGTGGCTATCGCCAGCAACGGTGGCGGCAAGCAAGCGCTCGAAA
CGGTGCAGCGGCTGTTGCCGGTGCTGTGCCAGGACCATGGCCTGACCCCGGACCAAGTGGTGGCTATCGC
CAGCAACATTGGCGGCAAGCAAGCGCTCGAAACGGT
