>Addgene plasmid #47877 | pTALYM9B15 | addgene partial sequence | sequence record 72244 | TAL_R2 5'-ggcgacgaggtggtcgttgg-3'
AATGCTTTCGAGCGCTTGCTTGCCGCCACCGTTGCTGGCGATAGCCACCACTTGGTCCGGGGTCAGGCCA
TGGTCCTGGCACAGCACCGGCAACAGCCGCTGCACCGTTTCGAGCGCTTGCTTGCCGCCCTTGTTGCTGG
CGATAGCCACCACTTGGTCCGGGGTCAGGCCATGGTCCTGGCACAGCACCGGCAACAGCCGCTGCACCGT
TTCGAGCGCTTGCTTGCCGCCATCGTGGCTGGCGATAGCCACCACTTGGTCCGGAGTCAGGCCATGGTCC
TGGCACAGCACCGGCAACAGCCGCTGCACCGTTTCGAGCGCTTGCTTGCCGCCAATGTTGCTGGCGATAG
CCACCACTTGGTCCGGGGTCAGGCCATGGTCCTGGCACAGCACCGGCAACAGCCGCTGCACCGTTTCGAG
CGCTTGCTTGCCGCCATCGTGGCTGGCGATAGCCACCACTTGGTCCGGGGTCAGGCCATGGTCCTGGCAC
AGCACCGGCAACAGCCGCTGCACCGTTTCGAGCGCTTGCTTGCCGCCATCGTGGCTGGCGATAGCCACCA
CTTGGTCCGGAGTCAGGCCATGGTCCTGGCACAGCACCGGCAACAGCCGCTGCACCGTTTCGAGCGCTTG
CTTGCCGCCACCGTTGCTGGCGATAGCCACCACTTGGTCCGGGGTCAGGCCATGGTCCTGGCACAGCACC
GGCAACAGCCGCTGCACCGTTTCGAGCGCTTGCTTGCCGCCACCGTTGCTGGCGATAGCCACCACTTGGT
CCGGGGTCAGGCCATGGTCCTGGCACAGCACCGGCAACAGCCGCTGCACCGTTTCGAG
