>Addgene plasmid #47877 | pTALYM9B15 | addgene partial sequence | sequence record 72282 | TAL1_rev 5'-ccactgtttgccgacgccaa-3'
ATTATGTGCTGATACGTGACAGCGACGGTCCCTAACGCTGCCGGGTGTTGGCTGAGCGCAACGATGTGCG
CGTGTGTAAACCCATGGCCCACCAGTGCCTCGTGGTGCTGCGCCACTGTCGAACGCACCTTCGGTTTGAT
CTTCTCTTGCTGCTGCTGACTGTAGCCGAGCGTGCGTAGATCCACCTGCACCTTCCTCTTTTTCTTAGGA
GATCTCATGGTGGCGGCCCCTATAGTGAGTCGTATTATTAATTAAGGATCTGTAGGAAAAAGAANAAGGC
ATGAACATGGTTAGCANAGGCTCTAGAGCCGCCGGTCACACGCCAGAAGCCGAACCCCGCCCTGCCCCGT
CCCCCCCGAAGGCAGCCGTCCCCC
