>Addgene plasmid #47877 | pTALYM9B15 | addgene partial sequence | sequence record 73699 | TAL-F2 5'-ccaacgaccacctcgtcgcc-3'
AGGGATTGCCGCACGCGCCGGAATTGATCAGAAGAGTCAATCGCCGTATTGGCGAACGCACGTCCCATCG
CGTTGCGGGATCCATCGATAAGCTTGAGGTGCACACCAACCAGGACCCCCTGGACGCCGAAGTCCATACA
AATCAGGATCCTCTGGATGCCGAAGTGCACACCAATCAGGATCCCCTGGACGCTTAAGAATTCTGTACAT
ATGGGCACCAAAGAACCTGTAAACGTTATCTTTTTAAATTGAATGTGCACAAATAAAAGTTTGGAAAAGA
AAAAAAAAAAAAAAAAAAAAAAAAAAAAAAAAAAAAAAAAAAAAAAAAAAAAAA
