>Addgene plasmid #47877 | pTALYM9B15 Sequencing Result | analyzer sequence | sequence record 72284
CCCAGCATGCCTGCTATTGTCTTCCCAATCCTCCCCCTTGCTGTCCTGCCCCACCCCACCCCCCAGAATA
GAATGACACCTACTCAGACAATGCGATGCAATTTCCTCATTTTATTAGGAAAGGACAGTGGGAGTGGCAC
CTTCCAGGGTCAAGGAAGGCACGGGGGAGGGGCAAACAACAGATGGCTGGCAACTAGAAGGCACAGTCGA
GGCTGATCAGCGGGTTTAAACTCAATGGTGATGGTGATGATGACCGGTATGCATATTCAGATCCTCTTCT
GAGATGAGTTTTTGTTCGAAGGGCCCTCTAGACTCGAGGTACGCCACAGCGTATGATGCGTATTTTTTTT
TTTTTTTTTTTTTTTTTTTTTTTTTTTTTTTTTTTTTTTTTTTTTTTTTTTTTTTTTTTTTC
